>Addgene plasmid #76695 | MAP3K19 gRNA (BRDN0001148706) | addgene full sequence | sequence record 186324 | Addgene Assembled Sequence
CCCGGGTGCAAAGATGGATAAAGTTTTAAACAGAGAGGAATCTTTGCAGCTAATGGACCTTCTAGGTCTT
GAAAGGAGTGGGAATTGGCTCCGGTGCCCGTCAGTGGGCAGAGCGCACATCGCCCACAGTCCCCGAGAAG
TTGGGGGGAGGGGTCGGCAATTGATCCGGTGCCTAGAGAAGGTGGCGCGGGGTAAACTGGGAAAGTGATG
TCGTGTACTGGCTCCGCCTTTTTCCCGAGGGTGGGGGAGAACCGTATATAAGTGCAGTAGTCGCCGTGAA
CGTTCTTTTTCGCAACGGGTTTGCCGCCAGAACACAGGTAAGTGCCGTGTGTGGTTCCCGCGGGCCTGGC
CTCTTTACGGGTTATGGCCCTTGCGTGCCTTGAATTACTTCCACCTGGCTGCAGTACGTGATTCTTGATC
CCGAGCTTCGGGTTGGAAGTGGGTGGGAGAGTTCGAGGCCTTGCGCTTAAGGAGCCCCTTCGCCTCGTGC
TTGAGTTGAGGCCTGGCCTGGGCGCTGGGGCCGCCGCGTGCGAATCTGGTGGCACCTTCGCGCCTGTCTC
GCTGCTTTCGATAAGTCTCTAGCCATTTAAAATTTTTGATGACCTGCTGCGACGCTTTTTTTCTGGCAAG
ATAGTCTTGTAAATGCGGGCCAAGATCTGCACACTGGTATTTCGGTTTTTGGGGCCGCGGGCGGCGACGG
GGCCCGTGCGTCCCAGCGCACATGTTCGGCGAGGCGGGGCCTGCGAGCGCGGCCACCGAGAATCGGACGG
GGGTAGTCTCAAGCTGGCCGGCCTGCTCTGGTGCCTGGCCTCGCGCCGCCGTGTATCGCCCCGCCCTGGG
CGGCAAGGCTGGCCCGGTCGGCACCAGTTGCGTGAGCGGAAAGATGGCCGCTTCCCGGCCCTGCTGCAGG
GAGCTCAAAATGGAGGACGCGGCGCTCGGGAGAGCGGGCGGGTGAGTCACCCACACAAAGGAAAAGGGCC
TTTCCGTCCTCAGCCGTCGCTTCATGTGACTCCACGGAGTACCGGGCGCCGTCCAGGCACCTCGATTAGT
TCTCGAGCTTTTGGAGTACGTCGTCTTTAGGTTGGGGGGAGGGGTTTTATGCGATGGAGTTTCCCCACAC
TGAGTGGGTGGAGACTGAAGTTAGGCCAGCTTGGCACTTGATGTAATTCTCCTTGGAATTTGCCCTTTTT
GAGTTTGGATCTTGGTTCATTCTCAAGCCTCAGACAGTGGTTCAAAGTTTTTTTCTTCCATTTCAGGTGT
CGTGACGTACGGCCACCATGACCGAGTACAAGCCCACGGTGCGCCTCGCCACCCGCGACGACGTCCCCAG
GGCCGTACGCACCCTCGCCGCCGCGTTCGCCGACTACCCCGCCACGCGCCACACCGTCGATCCGGACCGC
CACATCGAGCGGGTCACCGAGCTGCAAGAACTCTTCCTCACGCGCGTCGGGCTCGACATCGGCAAGGTGT
GGGTCGCGGACGACGGCGCCGCCGTGGCGGTCTGGACCACGCCGGAGAGCGTCGAAGCGGGGGCGGTGTT
CGCCGAGATCGGCCCGCGCATGGCCGAGTTGAGCGGTTCCCGGCTGGCCGCGCAGCAACAGATGGAAGGC
CTCCTGGCGCCGCACCGGCCCAAGGAGCCCGCGTGGTTCCTGGCCACCGTCGGAGTCTCGCCCGACCACC
AGGGCAAGGGTCTGGGCAGCGCCGTCGTGCTCCCCGGAGTGGAGGCGGCCGAGCGCGCCGGGGTGCCCGC
CTTCCTGGAGACCTCCGCGCCCCGCAACCTCCCCTTCTACGAGCGGCTCGGCTTCACCGTCACCGCCGAC
GTCGAGGTGCCCGAAGGACCGCGCACCTGGTGCATGACCCGCAAGCCCGGTGCCTGAACGCGTTAAGTCG
ACAATCAACCTCTGGATTACAAAATTTGTGAAAGATTGACTGGTATTCTTAACTATGTTGCTCCTTTTAC
GCTATGTGGATACGCTGCTTTAATGCCTTTGTATCATGCTATTGCTTCCCGTATGGCTTTCATTTTCTCC
TCCTTGTATAAATCCTGGTTGCTGTCTCTTTATGAGGAGTTGTGGCCCGTTGTCAGGCAACGTGGCGTGG
TGTGCACTGTGTTTGCTGACGCAACCCCCACTGGTTGGGGCATTGCCACCACCTGTCAGCTCCTTTCCGG
GACTTTCGCTTTCCCCCTCCCTATTGCCACGGCGGAACTCATCGCCGCCTGCCTTGCCCGCTGCTGGACA
GGGGCTCGGCTGTTGGGCACTGACAATTCCGTGGTGTTGTCGGGGAAATCATCGTCCTTTCCTTGGCTGC
TCGCCTGTGTTGCCACCTGGATTCTGCGCGGGACGTCCTTCTGCTACGTCCCTTCGGCCCTCAATCCAGC
GGACCTTCCTTCCCGCGGCCTGCTGCCGGCTCTGCGGCCTCTTCCGCGTCTTCGCCTTCGCCCTCAGACG
AGTCGGATCTCCCTTTGGGCCGCCTCCCCGCGTCGACTTTAAGACCAATGACTTACAAGGCAGCTGTAGA
TCTTAGCCACTTTTTAAAAGAAAAGGGGGGACTGGAAGGGCTAATTCACTCCCAACGAAGACAAGATCTG
CTTTTTGCTTGTACTGGGTCTCTCTGGTTAGACCAGATCTGAGCCTGGGAGCTCTCTGGCTAACTAGGGA
ACCCACTGCTTAAGCCTCAATAAAGCTTGCCTTGAGTGCTTCAAGTAGTGTGTGCCCGTCTGTTGTGTGA
CTCTGGTAACTAGAGATCCCTCAGACCCTTTTAGTCAGTGTGGAAAATCTCTAGCAGTACGTATAGTAGT
TCATGTCATCTTATTATTCAGTATTTATAACTTGCAAAGAAATGAATATCAGAGAGTGAGAGGAACTTGT
TTATTGCAGCTTATAATGGTTACAAATAAAGCAATAGCATCACAAATTTCACAAATAAAGCATTTTTTTC
ACTGCATTCTAGTTGTGGTTTGTCCAAACTCATCAATGTATCTTATCATGTCTGGCTCTAGCTATCCCGC
CCCTAACTCCGCCCATCCCGCCCCTAACTCCGCCCAGTTCCGCCCATTCTCCGCCCCATGGCTGACTAAT
TTTTTTTATTTATGCAGAGGCCGAGGCCGCCTCGGCCTCTGAGCTATTCCAGAAGTAGTGAGGAGGCTTT
TTTGGAGGCCTAGGGACGTACCCAATTCGCCCTATAGTGAGTCGTATTACGCGCGCTCACTGGCCGTCGT
TTTACAACGTCGTGACTGGGAAAACCCTGGCGTTACCCAACTTAATCGCCTTGCAGCACATCCCCCTTTC
GCCAGCTGGCGTAATAGCGAAGAGGCCCGCACCGATCGCCCTTCCCAACAGTTGCGCAGCCTGAATGGCG
AATGGG
[124 nt withheld, positions 3367-3490]
C
[91 nt withheld, positions 3492-3582]
A
[49 nt withheld, positions 3584-3632]
CCTTTGACGTTGGAGTCCACGTTCTTT
[37 nt withheld, positions 3660-3696]
ACCCTATCTCGGTCTATTCTTTTGATTTATAAGGGATTTTGCCGATTTCGGCCTATTGGTTAAAAAATGA
GCTGATTTAACAAAAATTTAACGCGAATTTTAACAAAATATTAACGCTTACAATTTAGGTGGCACTTTTC
GGGGAAATGTGCGCGGAACCCCTATTTGTTTATTTTTCTAAATACATTCAAATATGTATCCGCTCATGAG
ACAATAACCCTGATAAATGCTTCAATAATATTGAAAAAGGAAGAGTATGAGTATTCAACATTTCCGTGTC
GCCCTTATTCCCTTTTTTGCGGCATTTTGCCTTCCTGTTTTTGCTCACCCAGAAACGCTGGTGAAAGTAA
AAGATGCTGAAGATCAGTTGGGTGCACGAGTGGGTTACATCGAACTGGATCTCAACAGCGGTAAGATCCT
TGAGAGTTTTCGCCCCGAAGAACGTTTTCCAATGATGAGCACTTTTAAAGTTCTGCTATGTGGCGCGGTA
TTATCCCGTATTGACGCCGGGCAAGAGCAACTCGGTCGCCGCATACACTATTCTCAGAATGACTTGGTTG
AGTACTCACCAGTCACAGAAAAGCATCTTACGGATGGCATGACAGTAAGAGAATTATGCAGTGCTGCCAT
AACCATGAGTGATAACACTGCGGCCAACTTACTTCTGACAACGATCGGAGGACCGAAGGAGCTAACCGCT
TTTTTGCACAACATGGGGGATCATGTAACTCGCCTTGATCGTTGGGAACCGGAGCTGAATGAAGCCATAC
CAAACGACGAGCGTGACACCACGATGCCTGTAGCAATGGCAACAACGTTGCGCAAACTATTAACTGGCGA
ACTACTTACTCTAGCTTCCCGGCAACAATTAATAGACTGGATGGAGGCGGATAAAGTTGCAGGACCACTT
CTGCGCTCGGCCCTTCCGGCTGGCTGGTTTATTGCTGATAAATCTGGAGCCGGTGAGCGTGGGTCTCGCG
GTATCATTGCAGCACTGGGGCCAGATGGTAAGCCCTCCCGTATCGTAGTTATCTACACGACGGGGAGTCA
GGCAACTATGGATGAACGAAATAGACAGATCGCTGAGATAGGTGCCTCACTGATTAAGCATTGGTAACTG
TCAGACCAAGTTTACTCATATATACTTTAGATTGATTTAAAACTTCATTTTTAATTTAAAAGGATCTAGG
TGAAGATCCTTTTTGATAATCTCATGACCAAAATCCCTTAACGTGAGTTTTCGTTCCACTGAGCGTCAGA
CCCCGTAGAAAAGATCAAAGGATCTTCTTGAGATCCTTTTTTTCTGCGCGTAATCTGCTGCTTGCAAACA
AAAAAACCACCGCTACCAGCGGTGGTTTGTTTGCCGGATCAAGAGCTACCAACTCTTTTTCCGAAGGTAA
CTGGCTTCAGCAGAGCGCAGATACCAAATACTGTTCTTCTAGTGTAGCCGTAGTTAGGCCACCACTTCAA
GAACTCTGTAGCACCGCCTACATACCTCGCTCTGCTAATCCTGTTACCAGTGGCTGCTGCCAGTGGCGAT
AAGTCGTGTCTTACCGGGTTGGACTCAAGACGATAGTTACCGGATAAGGCGCAGCGGTCGGGCTGAACGG
GGGGTTCGTGCACACAGCCCAGCTTGGAGCGAACGACCTACACCGAACTGAGATACCTACAGCGTGAGCT
ATGAGAAAGCGCCACGCTTCCCGAAGGGAGAAAGGCGGACAGGTATCCGGTAAGCGGCAGGGTCGGAACA
GGAGAGCGCACGAGGGAGCTTCCAGGGGGAAACGCCTGGTATCTTTATAGTCCTGTCGGGTTTCGCCACC
TCTGACTTGAGCGTCGATTTTTGTGATGCTCGTCAGGGGGGCGGAGCCTATGGAAAAACGCCAGCAACGC
GGCCTTTTTACGGTTCCTGGCCTTTTGCTGGCCTTTTGCTCACATGTTCTTTCCTGCGTTATCCCCTGAT
TCTGTGGATAACCGTATTACCGCCTTTGAGTGAGCTGATACCGCTCGCCGCAGCCGAACGACCGAGCGCA
GCGAGTCAGTGAGCGAGGAAGCGGAAGAGCGCCCAATACGCAAACCGCCTCTCCCCGCGCGTTGGCCGAT
TCATTAATGCAGCTGGCACGACAGGTTTCCCGACTGGAAAGCGGGCAGTGAGCGCAACGCAATTAATGTG
AGTTAGCTCACTCATTAGGCACCCCAGGCTTTACACTTTATGCTTCCGGCTCGTATGTTGTGTGGAATTG
TGAGCGGATAACAATTTCACACAGGAAACAGCTATGACCATGATTACGCCAAGCGCGCAATTAACCCTCA
CTAAAGGGAACAAAAGCTGGAGCTGCAAGCTTAATGTAGTCTTATGCAATACTCTTGTAGTCTTGCAACA
TGGTAACGATGAGTTAGCAACATGCCTTACAAGGAGAGAAAAAGCACCGTGCATGCCGATTGGTGGAAGT
AAGGTGGTACGATCGTGCCTTATTAGGAAGGCAACAGACGGGTCTGACATGGATTGGACGAACCACTGAA
TTGCCGCATTGCAGAGATATTGTATTTAAGTGCCTAGCTCGATACATAAACGGGTCTCTCTGGTTAGACC
AGATCTGAGCCTGGGAGCTCTCTGGCTAACTAGGGAACCCACTGCTTAAGCCTCAATAAAGCTTGCCTTG
AGTGCTTCAAGTAGTGTGTGCCCGTCTGTTGTGTGACTCTGGTAACTAGAGATCCCTCAGACCCTTTTAG
TCAGTGTGGAAAATCTCTAGCAGTGGCGCCCGAACAGGGACTTGAAAGCGAAAGGGAAACCAGAGGAGCT
CTCTCGACGCAGGACTCGGCTTGCTGAAGCGCGCACGGCAAGAGGCGAGGGGCGGCGACTGGTGAGTACG
CCAAAAATTTTGACTAGCGGAGGCTAGAAGGAGAGAGATGGGTGCGAGAGCGTCAGTATTAAGCGGGGGA
GAATTAGATCGCGATGGGAAAAAATTCGGTTAAGGCCAGGGGGAAAGAAAAAATATAAATTAAAACATAT
AGTATGGGCAAGCAGGGAGCTAGAACGATTCGCAGTTAATCCTGGCCTGTTAGAAACATCAGAAGGCTGT
AGACAAATACTGGGACAGCTACAACCATCCCTTCAGACAGGATCAGAAGAACTTAGATCATTATATAATA
CAGTAGCAACCCTCTATTGTGTGCATCAAAGGATAGAGATAAAAGACACCAAGGAAGCTTTAGACAAGAT
AGAGGAAGAGCAAAACAAAAGTAAGACCACCGCACAGCAAGCGGCCGCTGATCTTCAGACCTGGAGGAGG
AGATATGAGGGACAATTGGAGAAGTGAATTATATAAATATAAAGTAGTAAAAATTGAACCATTAGGAGTA
GCACCCACCAAGGCAAAGAGAAGAGTGGTGCAGAGAGAAAAAAGAGCAGTGGGAATAGGAGCTTTGTTCC
TTGGGTTCTTGGGAGCAGCAGGAAGCACTATGGGCGCAGCGTCAATGACGCTGACGGTACAGGCCAGACA
ATTATTGTCTGGTATAGTGCAGCAGCAGAACAATTTGCTGAGGGCTATTGAGGCGCAACAGCATCTGTTG
CAACTCACAGTCTGGGGCATCAAGCAGCTCCAGGCAAGAATCCTGGCTGTGGAAAGATACCTAAAGGATC
AACAGCTCCTGGGGATTTGGGGTTGCTCTGGAAAACTCATTTGCACCACTGCTGTGCCTTGGAATGCTAG
TTGGAGTAATAAATCTCTGGAACAGATTTGGAATCACACGACCTGGATGGAGTGGGACAGAGAAATTAAC
AATTACACAAGCTTAATACACTCCTTAATTGAAGAATCGCAAAACCAGCAAGAAAAGAATGAACAAGAAT
TATTGGAATTAGATAAATGGGCAAGTTTGTGGAATTGGTTTAACATAACAAATTGGCTGTGGTATATAAA
ATTATTCATAATGATAGTAGGAGGCTTGGTAGGTTTAAGAATAGTTTTTGCTGTACTTTCTATAGTGAAT
AGAGTTAGGCAGGGATATTCACCATTATCGTTTCAGACCCACCTCCCAACCCCGAGGGGACCCAGAGAGG
GCCTATTTCCCATGATTCCTTCATATTTGCATATACGATACAAGGCTGTTAGAGAGATAATTAGAATTAA
TTTGACTGTAAACACAAAGATATTAGTACAAAATACGTGACGTAGAAAGTAATAATTTCTTGGGTAGTTT
GCAGTTTTAAAATTATGTTTTAAAATGGACTATCATATGCTTACCGTAACTTGAAAGTATTTCGATTTCT
TGGCTTTATATATCTTGTGGAAAGGACGAAACACCGGGGGTCATCAAAGACTACACGTTTTAGAGCTAGA
AATAGCAAGTTAAAATAAGGCTAGTCCGTTATCAACTTGAAAAAGTGGCACCGAGTCGGTGCTTTTTTAA
GCTTGGCGTAACTAGATCTTGAGACAAATGGCAGTATTCATCCACAATTTTAAAAGAAAAGGGGGGATTG
GGGGGTACAGTGCAGGGGAAAGAATAGTAGACATAATAGCAACAGACATACAAACTAAAGAATTACAAAA
ACAAATTACAAAAATTCAAAATTTTCGGGTTTATTACAGGGACAGCAGAGATCCACTTTGGCGCCGGCTC
GAGGGGG
Features (pLannotate 1.2.2; 29 found; start..end, strand, type, name):
     14..80      +  CDS            small t antigen (fragment): SV40 (simian virus 40) small t antigen
    106..317     +  promoter       EF-1α core promoter: core promoter for human elongation factor EF-1α
    318..1256    +  intron         EF-1α intron A: intron upstream of the start codon of human EF-1α
   1278..1877    +  CDS            PuroR (fragment): puromycin N-acetyltransferase; pac from Streptomyces; confers resistance to puromycin
   1893..2481    +  misc_feature   WPRE: woodchuck hepatitis virus posttranscriptional regulatory element
   2532..2551    +  misc_feature   cPPT/CTS (fragment): central polypurine tract and central termination sequence of HIV-1
   2553..2786    +  LTR            3' LTR (ΔU3): self-inactivating 3' long terminal repeat (LTR) from HIV-1
   2864..2985    +  polyA_signal   SV40 poly(A) signal: SV40 polyadenylation signal
   3025..3160    +  rep_origin     SV40 ori: SV40 origin of replication
   3181..3199    -  promoter       T7 promoter: promoter for bacteriophage T7 RNA polymerase
   3207..3362    +  CDS            lacZα (fragment): LacZα fragment of β-galactosidase; lacZ fragment
   3367..3795    +  rep_origin     f1 ori (sequence partly withheld): f1 bacteriophage origin of replication; arrow indicates direction of (+) strand synthesis
   3848..3952    +  promoter       AmpR promoter: bla
   3953..4813    +  CDS            AmpR: β-lactamase; bla; confers resistance to ampicillin, carbenicillin, and related antibiotics
   4984..5572    +  rep_origin     ori: high-copy-number ColE1/pMB1/pBR322/pUC origin of replication
   5755..5847    +  CDS            lacI (fragment): lac repressor; lacI; The lac repressor binds to the lac operator to inhibit transcription in E. coli. This inhibition can be relieved by adding lactose or isopropyl-β-D-thiogalactopyranoside (IPTG).
   5860..5881    +  protein_bind   CAP binding site: CAP binding activates transcription in the presence of cAMP. E. coli catabolite activator protein
   5896..5926    +  promoter       lac promoter: promoter for the E. coli lac operon
   5934..5950    +  protein_bind   lac operator: The lac repressor binds to the lac operator to inhibit transcription in E. coli. This inhibition can be relieved by adding lactose or isopropyl-β-D-thiogalactopyranoside (IPTG). lac repressor encoded by lacI
   5995..6013    +  promoter       T3 promoter: promoter for bacteriophage T3 RNA polymerase
   6041..6267    +  promoter       RSV promoter: Rous sarcoma virus enhancer/promoter
   6268..6448    +  LTR            5' LTR (truncated): truncated 5' long terminal repeat (LTR) from HIV-1
   6495..6620    +  misc_feature   HIV-1 Ψ: packaging signal of human immunodeficiency virus type 1
   6604..6967    +  CDS            HIV-1 gag (fragment): gag protein from human immunodeficiency virus 1; gag
   7113..7346    +  misc_feature   RRE: The Rev response element (RRE) of HIV-1 allows for Rev-dependent mRNA export from the nucleus to the cytoplasm.
   7723..7749    +  CDS            Rev (fragment): human immunodeficiency virus 1 (HIV-1) Rev protein; rev; enhances nuclear export of unspliced and incompletely spliced viral mRNAs
   7753..7993    +  promoter       U6 promoter: RNA polymerase III promoter for human U6 snRNA
   8023..8098    +  misc_RNA       gRNA scaffold: guide RNA scaffold for the Streptococcus pyogenes CRISPR/Cas9 system
   8154..8271    +  misc_feature   cPPT/CTS: central polypurine tract and central termination sequence of HIV-1
