[The description below was written by a language model from this plasmid's Addgene catalogue record and pLannotate feature annotations shown in this document.]
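Description:
MAP3K19 gRNA (BRDN0001148706) is a third-generation lentiviral guide RNA plasmid built on the lentiGuide-Puro backbone and designed to direct Streptococcus pyogenes Cas9 to the human MAP3K19 gene (also known as YSK4). It is propagated in E. coli as a high-copy plasmid through a ColE1/pUC-type origin with ampicillin selection from the β-lactamase gene. The backbone also retains an f1 origin, an SV40 origin and poly(A) signal, and remnants of lac and T7/T3 promoter elements that play no role in the payload.

The lentiviral transfer cassette begins with an RSV promoter fused to a truncated HIV-1 5' LTR, which makes genomic RNA production Tat-independent. This is followed by the Ψ packaging signal with a partial gag sequence and the Rev response element. It ends in a ΔU3 self-inactivating 3' LTR. Between the LTRs, a human U6 RNA polymerase III promoter drives the MAP3K19-specific spacer joined to the Cas9 gRNA scaffold, and a cPPT/CTS element lies just downstream to aid nuclear import of the provirus. A separate EF-1α core promoter with its intron A expresses puromycin N-acetyltransferase, stabilised by a WPRE, so transduced mammalian cells can be selected with puromycin.

The plasmid does not encode Cas9, so it must be paired with a separate Cas9 vector or used in cells that already express the nuclease. The guide was designed against two MAP3K19 reference transcripts. It belongs to a human kinome gRNA collection associated with work on optimising sgRNA activity and reducing off-target effects, and is suited to knockout of this kinase.
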