Addgene plasmid #76695: MAP3K19 gRNA (BRDN0001148706)
Purpose: 3rd generation lentiviral gRNA plasmid targeting human MAP3K19
Depositing lab: John Doench & David Root. Depositing organization: Broad Institute. Publication: Optimized sgRNA design to maximize activity and minimize off-target effects of CRISPR-Cas9. Doench JG, Fusi N, Sullender M, Hegde M, Vaimberg EW, Donovan KF, Smith I, Tothova Z, Wilen C, Orchard R, Virgin HW, Listgarten J, Root DE. Nat Biotechnol. 2016 Jan 18. doi: 10.1038/nbt.3437. PubMed 26780180.
Backbone
  Vector backbone: lentiGuide-Puro
  Backbone manufacturer: Zhang Lab (Addgene plasmid # 52963)
  Vector type: Mammalian Expression, Lentiviral, CRISPR
  Selectable markers: Puromycin
Growth in bacteria
  Bacterial resistance: Ampicillin, 100 μg/mL
  Growth temperature: 37°C
  Growth strain: DH5alpha
  Copy number: High Copy
Gene/Insert
  Gene/Insert name: MAP3K19 (alt names: MAP3K19; NM_001018044.2)
  gRNA/shRNA sequence: GGGGTCATCAAAGACTACAC
  Species: H. sapiens (human)
  Entrez Gene: YSK4 (a.k.a. RCK, FLJ23074)
  Promoter: hU6
  Cloning method: Unknown
  Sequencing primers: 5′ U6-F; 3′ pS2-R
Terms and licenses: Academic/Nonprofit Terms; Industry Terms: Not Available to Industry
Depositor comments: The gRNA was designed to target the following Genbank reference sequence(s): NM_001018044.2,NM_025052.4. Note that this plasmid does NOT contain Cas9. It should be used in conjunction with lentiCas9-Blast (Addgene #52962) or otherwise with cell lines already expressing Cas9. Browse the full kinome gRNA library at http://www.addgene.org/pooled-library/broadgpp-human-kinome/ or visit http://www.broadinstitute.org/rnai/public/ for detailed protocols and information.
How to cite: MAP3K19 gRNA (BRDN0001148706) was a gift from John Doench & David Root (Addgene plasmid # 76695 ; http://n2t.net/addgene:76695 ; RRID:Addgene_76695)
