>Addgene plasmid #76695 | MAP3K19 gRNA (BRDN0001148706) | depositor partial sequence | sequence record 144155 | Target Sequence
GGGGTCATCAAAGACTACAC
