>Addgene plasmid #76695 | MAP3K19 gRNA (BRDN0001148706) | addgene partial sequence | sequence record 186323 | hU6-F
GACGTAGAAAGTAATAATTTCTTGGGTAGTTTGCAGTTTTAAAATTATGTTTTAAAATGGACTATCATAT
GCTTACCGTAACTTGAAAGTATTTCGATTTCTTGGCTTTATATATCTTGTGGAAAGGACGAAACACCGGG
GGTCATCAAAGACTACACGTTTTAGAGCTAGAAATAGCAAGTTAAAATAAGGCTAGTCCGTTATCAACTT
GAAAAAGTGGCACCGAGTCGGTGCTTTTTTAAGCTTGGCGTAACTAGATCTTGAGACAAATGGCAGTATT
CATCCACAATTTTAAAAGAAAAGGGGGGATTGGGGGGTACAGTGCAGGGGAAAGAATAGTAGACATAATA
GCAACAGACATACAAACTAAAGAATTACAAAAACAAATTACAAAAATTCAAAATTTTCGGGTTTATTACA
GGGACAGCAGAGATCCACTTTGGCGCCGGCTCGAGGGGGCCCGGGTGCAAAGATGGATAAAGTTTTAAAC
AGAGAGGAATCTTTGCAGCTAATGGACCTTCTAGGTCTTGAAAGGAGTGGGAATTGGCTCCGGTGCCCGT
CAGTGGGCAG
